Addgene plasmid #147602: pAc5.1B-EGFP-Dm4E-T-del312-356_T
Purpose: Insect Expression of Dm4E-T-del312-356
Depositing lab: Elisa Izaurralde. Depositing organization: Max Planck Institute for Developmental Biology. Publication: 4E-BPs require non-canonical 4E-binding motifs and a lateral surface of eIF4E to repress translation. Igreja C, Peter D, Weiler C, Izaurralde E. Nat Commun. 2014 Sep 2;5:4790. doi: 10.1038/ncomms5790. PubMed 25179781.
Backbone
  Vector backbone: Unknown
  Vector type: Insect Expression
Growth in bacteria
  Bacterial resistance: Ampicillin, 100 μg/mL
  Growth temperature: 37°C
  Growth strain: DH5alpha
  Copy number: Low Copy
Gene/Insert
  Gene/Insert name: Dm4E-T-del312-356
  Species: D. melanogaster (fly)
  Entrez Gene: 4E-T (a.k.a. Dmel_CG32016, CG11097, CG11232, CG32016, Dm4E-T, Dmel\CG32016)
  Cloning method: Unknown
Terms and licenses: Academic/Nonprofit Terms; Industry Terms: Not Available to Industry
Depositor comments: ORF extracted from CG32016 isoform C. NCBI:NM_166798.1, one variation L127S annotated as EST Plasmids from this collection were made available to the research community and donated after the lab closed. Please note that the sequence provided by the depositing laboratory may be theoretical/predicted or based on Sanger sequencing results. There may be discrepancies between sequencing results obtained by Addgene and the depositor sequence. If an Addgene verified sequence is not available, please contact before placing your order to request that our lab fully sequence the plasmid.
How to cite: pAc5.1B-EGFP-Dm4E-T-del312-356_T was a gift from Elisa Izaurralde (Addgene plasmid # 147602 ; http://n2t.net/addgene:147602 ; RRID:Addgene_147602)
