[The description below was written by a language model from this plasmid's Addgene catalogue record and pLannotate feature annotations shown in this document.]
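Description:
pAc5.1B-EGFP-Dm4E-T-del312-356_T is an insect-cell expression plasmid of about 9 kb. The catalogue lists its backbone as unknown, although the name and the annotated parts point to a pAc5.1-type vector. It is maintained in E. coli through a ColE1/pUC-family origin and selected with ampicillin via a β-lactamase gene under its own bla promoter. The record lists it as low copy even though the origin is annotated as a high-copy type. Short fragments of a tetracycline resistance gene and SV40 large T antigen are also detected, and these appear to be non-functional backbone remnants. No marker for selection in insect cells is annotated, which suggests transient transfection.

Expression is driven by the constitutive Drosophila melanogaster actin 5C (Ac5) promoter. This is followed by an EGFP coding sequence and then the Drosophila 4E-T open reading frame, an arrangement consistent with an N-terminal EGFP fusion. An SV40 polyadenylation signal lies downstream. A V5 epitope tag is annotated after the insert, but the record does not show whether it is in frame and translated or lies beyond a stop codon. The insert derives from CG32016 isoform C, carries a noted L127S variation, and lacks residues 312–356.

4E-T is an eIF4E-binding protein associated with translational regulation and P-body function. The associated study examines how 4E-binding proteins use non-canonical binding motifs and a lateral surface of eIF4E to repress translation. This deletion mutant is therefore probably meant for testing what the deleted region contributes to eIF4E interaction, localisation or repression in fly cells, although the record does not state what the region does. The deposited sequence may be theoretical rather than fully verified.
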