Features (pLannotate 1.2.2; 10 found; start..end, strand, type, name):
     56..2568    +  promoter       Ac5 promoter: Drosophila melanogaster actin 5C promoter
   2588..3304    +  CDS            EGFP: EGFP is a basic (constitutively fluorescent) green fluorescent protein published in 1996, derived from Aequorea victoria. It is reported to be a rapidly-maturing weak dimer with moderate acid sensitivity.
   3320..6214    +  CDS            4E-T: 4ET_DROME - Experimental evidence at protein level: Swiss-Prot protein existence level 1. eIF4E1-binding protein that regulates translation and stability of mRNAs in processing bodies (P-bodies) (By similarity). Probably plays a role in P-bodies to coordinate the storage of translationally inactive mRNAs in the cytoplasm and prevent their degradation (By similarity). Acts as a binding platform for multiple RNA-binding proteins. Required for the formation of P-bodies (By similarity). From Drosophila melanogaster (Fruit fly).
   6254..6295    +  CDS            V5 tag: epitope tag from simian virus 5
   6395..6529    -  polyA_signal   SV40 poly(A) signal: SV40 polyadenylation signal
   6552..6636    -  CDS            large T antigen (fragment): large T antigen from SV40 (simian virus 40)
   6637..7107    +  CDS            TcR (fragment): tetracycline efflux protein; tet; confers resistance to tetracycline
   7151..7739    -  rep_origin     ori: high-copy-number ColE1/pMB1/pBR322/pUC origin of replication
   7910..8770    -  CDS            AmpR: β-lactamase; bla; confers resistance to ampicillin, carbenicillin, and related antibiotics
   8771..8875    -  promoter       AmpR promoter: bla
>Addgene plasmid #147602 | pAc5.1B-EGFP-Dm4E-T-del312-356_T | depositor full sequence | sequence record 290049 | Full Sequence
CTTCAAGGAATTAATTCTATATTCTAAAAACACAAATGATACTTCTAAAAAAAATCATGAATGGCATCAA
CTCTGAATCAAATCTTTGCAGATGCACCTACTTCTCATTTCCACTGTCACATCATTTTTCCAGATCTCGC
TGCCTGTTATGTGGCCCACAAACCAAGACACGTTTTATGGCCATTAAAGCTGGCTGATCGTCGCCAAACA
CCAAATACATATCAATATGTACATTCGAGAAAGAAGCGATCAAAGAAGCGTCTTCGGGCGAGTAGGAGAA
TGCGGAGGAGAAGGAGAACGAGCTGATCTAGTATCTCTCCACAATCCAATGCCAACTGACCAACTGGCCA
TATTCGGAGCAATTTGAAGCCAATTTCCATCGCCTGGCGATCGCTCCATTCTTGGCTATATGTTTTTCAC
CGTTCCCGGGGCCATTTTCAAAGACTCGTCGGTAAGATAAGATTGTGTCACTCGCTGTCTCTCTTCATTT
GTCGAAGAATGCTGAGGAATTTCGCGATGACGTCGGCGAGTATTTTGAAGAATGAGAATAATTTGTATTT
ATACGAAAATCAGTTAGTGGAATTTTCTACAAAAACATGTTATCTATAGATAATTTTGTTGCAAAATATG
TTGACTATGACAAAGATTGTATGTATATACCTTTAATGTATTCTCATTTTCTTATGTATTTATAATGGCA
ATGATGATACTGATGATATTTTAAGATGATGCCAGACCACAGGCTGATTTCTGCGTCTTTTGCCGAACGC
AGTGCATGTGCGGTTGTTGTTTTTTGGAATAGTTTCAATTTTCGGACTGTCCGCTTTGATTTCAGTTTCT
TGGCTTATTCAAAAAGCAAAGTAAAGCCAAAAAAGCGAGATGGCAATACCAAATGCGGCAAAACGGTAGT
GGAAGGAAAGGGGTGCGGGGCAGCGGAAGGAAGGGTGGGGCGGGGCGTGGCGGGGTCTGTGGCTGGGCGC
GACGTCACCGACGTTGGAGCCACTCCTTTGACCATGTGTGCGTGTGTGTATTATTCGTGTCTCGCCACTC
GCCGGTTGTTTTTTTCTTTTTATCTCGCTCTCTCTAGCGCCATCTCGTACGCATGCTCAACGCACCGCAT
GTTGCCGTGTCCTTTATGCGTCATTTTGGCTCGAAATAGGCAATTATTTAAACAAAGATTAGTCAACGAA
AACGCTAAAATAAATAAGTCTACAATATGGTTACTTATTGCCATGTGTGTGCAGCCAACGATAGCAACAA
AAGCAACAACACAGTGGCTTTCCCTCTTTCACTTTTTGTTTGCAAGCGCGTGCGAGCAAGACGGCACGAC
CGGCAAACGCAATTACGCTGACAAAGAGCAGACGAAGTTTTGGCCGAAAAACATCAAGGCGCCTGATACG
AATGCATTTGCAATAACAATTGCGATATTTAATATTGTTTATGAAGCTGTTTGACTTCAAAACACACAAA
AAAAAAAATAAAACAAATTATTTGAAAGAGAATTAGGAATCGGACAGCTTATCGTTACGGGCTAACAGCA
CACCGAGACGAAATAGCTTACCTGACGTCACAGCCTCTGGAAGAACTGCCGCCAAGCAGAGAGAGAGAGA
AAAAGAGGGAGAGCAGCTTAGACCGCATGTGCTTGTGTGTGAGGCGTCTCTCTCTTCGTCTCCTGTTTGC
GCAAACGCATAGACTGCACTGAGAAAATCGATTACCTATTTTTTATGAATGAATATTTGCACTATTACTA
TTCAAAACTATTAAGATAGCAATCACATTCAATAGCCAAATACTATACCACCTGAGCGATGCAACGAAAT
GATCAATTTGAGCAAAAATGCTGCATATTTAGGACGGCATCATTATAGAAATGCTTCTTGCTGTGTACTT
TTCTCTCGTCTGGCAGCTGTTTCGCCGTTATTGTTAAAACCGGCTTAAGTTAGGTGTGTTTTCTACGACT
AGTGATGCCCCTACTAGAAGATGTGTGTTGCACAAATGTCCCTGAATAACCAATTTGAAGTGCAGATAGC
AGTAAACGTAAGCTAATATGAATATTATTTAACTGTAATGTTTTAATATCGCTGGACATTACTAATAAAC
CCACTATAAACACATGTACATATGTATGTTTTGGCATACAATGAGTAGTTGGGGAAAAAATGTGTAAAAG
CACCGTGACCATCACAGCATAAAGATAACCAGCTGAAGTATCGAATATGAGTAACCCCCAAATTGAATCA
CATGCCGCAACTGATAGGACCCATGGAAGTACACTCTTCATGGCGATATACAAGACACACACAAGCACGA
ACACCCAGTTGCGGAGGAAATTCTCCGTAAATGAAAACCCAATCGGCGAACAATTCATACCCATATATGG
TAAAAGTTTTGAACGCGACTTGAGAGCGGAGAGCATTGCGGCTGATAAGGTTTTAGCGCTAAGCGGGCTT
TATAAAACGGGCTGCGGGACCAGTTTTCATATCACTACCGTTTGAGTTCTTGTGCTGTGTGGATACTCCT
CCCGACACAAAGCCGCTCCATCAGCCAGCAGTCGTCTAATCCAGAGACCCCGGATCGGGGTACCAACATG
GTGAGCAAGGGCGAGGAGCTGTTCACCGGGGTGGTGCCCATCCTGGTCGAGCTGGACGGCGACGTAAACG
GCCACAAGTTCAGCGTGTCCGGCGAGGGCGAGGGCGATGCCACCTACGGCAAGCTGACCCTGAAGTTCAT
CTGCACCACCGGCAAGCTGCCCGTGCCCTGGCCCACCCTCGTGACCACCCTGACCTACGGCGTGCAGTGC
TTCAGCCGCTACCCCGACCACATGAAGCAGCACGACTTCTTCAAGTCCGCCATGCCCGAAGGCTACGTCC
AGGAGCGCACCATCTTCTTCAAGGACGACGGCAACTACAAGACCCGCGCCGAGGTGAAGTTCGAGGGCGA
CACCCTGGTGAACCGCATCGAGCTGAAGGGCATCGACTTCAAGGAGGACGGCAACATCCTGGGGCACAAG
CTGGAGTACAACTACAACAGCCACAACGTCTATATCATGGCCGACAAGCAGAAGAACGGCATCAAGGTGA
ACTTCAAGATCCGCCACAACATCGAGGACGGCAGCGTGCAGCTCGCCGACCACTACCAGCAGAACACCCC
CATCGGCGACGGCCCCGTGCTGCTGCCCGACAACCACTACCTGAGCACCCAGTCCGCCCTGAGCAAAGAC
CCCAACGAGAAGCGCGATCACATGGTCCTGCTGGAGTTCGTGACCGCCGCCGGGATCACTCTCGGCATGG
ACGAGCTGTACAAGCCAAGCTTGAATTCTATGGATACATCAAAGATTAGTGCCAGGTACTCGAAAGTAGA
CCTGTTAGCTCTAAGATATGAAGGTAAAAGTCGACAGCGCCCGCAATGTTCAACACGACTTGAATTGCAG
ACGCTAGGTTTTTGGAAAATTAATCTGAACACAGCTGCGTTAACCGTGTCCAGCGCCTATTCTAATCAAA
ACAAGAATCGACTTTCTCCAGAAGCAGATAACTCGAGCTTAATTTGTTCCAATAGTAGCTCAATAAGTTC
ACGTCGCGCTATGAGAAATCGAGAACGGGCAAACAACTATTACCAGCGCTTCGTACCTACCGATTCTCTT
CTAATAAGTGGGGAGGATAAAGATAAGGATGCGCTTTCTCATGGACAGCCCTATAAGTCGAATATCATCG
ATCACCGTAGCATATCATCTTCACATTTAATGCCGGCATTTGCAAAGAGGCGTTTTGTCATATCGAAAGG
CAGCAACAGCGAGGAAAGCAACGAGGGGATAAACACTTGTGCAAGCAAGGGCAAGGCAGCCAGTTCGCCT
AGCCGTAAGGGTAGCGAGTTGGATACTGCTGAGACATGTTTGAATTTTGTTCAGCCGGATCACGACCAAT
GCATGTCATCTTCACCTACATTTTCAACATCCCGCCAAGAAAGGCGGATTGGTAGCGGTCGGCTGTTGCC
AAGAAGTGATAATTGGGATTACAAAAACGAAAAGACCGTAGAAGCCAGCATTGAGAATGAAAAGGAAACA
TCTCCAAATGGATCTGGAAGTACAAGCAGTCTTAATCAGCACAATCAAAGCCAACATCGTTCTCGAACAT
TCAGTGGAAGGTTAGTTGAACGTGTTCCCGAAGTCACAGATCGTCGTTTTCAATATGACTCCAAAAAGTC
TTTTGATCGTCAGGGAATTAATAATCGACGCATTTCTGGTAAGGAGCCTTTCCGATCCGTAACTGAAGAT
AAAAATAATCAAATTCAACAACTTGATAAAAATTTAGACGCGCAAGCAAGCAAAGATGAAGCTTCGATGA
GAAACAGCAATGATAGTTTAAATTTCCGCGAAGTCATTCCAAGTGATGAAAAGAAGCACACTGACGAAAA
TGTAGTGACTTCTATTCAAAACTCAACAGATCTCGGCCATCCCAATAAAAACAAACCAATTCAGATGCAG
CCCAGTCAGAATCCTGAAAGTGAATTTAATTTTGATGCCTTTCTTAATATGCATCCCTTGGATAATTCCG
TTTTGAGTAATGATGAAACTGGAAAAAGTGACTCAAAAGGAACATCCCGTTTTAGCCGATGGTTTCGACA
AAAAGAAGCTGCAAATAATAATGAGTTTCCAGGGTTTCGGGAATCGCATGCTCAAGAAAAACGTGGTATT
CCAAGTGTTAAGGATCTGGAAGCTCAAATGATAAAAGTGGATATGAGGACTGATTTAATAAATCCAATAG
CAGGGTCATTATGTCAGACAGTGCAAATGGAAAAACCTATTGCTAGAGACACTGAGGCATTCAAAAAACT
TTTGCAACAGTTGGGTTCTCAAGCCAGGCAGCATCATCCATGCAACGACGATTGTCGTACAATAAACCTC
TCAAATATAGCAAATCATGTACACCTTGAGTCAAAATTACATCAAAAAATAAATGATGGTCATTTGCAGC
AACCAGAGTTAAGTGTTAACGTGCCAACCATGCCAACTAGTAGTCATGTATTTTTGCAAAAGCGTTTGGA
AATCCAACATTTAATTCAAAGACTTCATTGTGGAGACGTTTCACATGATTTTTTGGAAAAAGAATTGGAT
AATCCCAGCACCCCAGCAGCCACAAAGGATGTCATTGCCACAGTGTTGAATGAATATTCTCATTCTAAAA
GAAATCCGGTGGTCACAGGCGATCCCAATATTTTTACCCAACAATCGTTTCTTCAGCCTCAATCAGTCCA
TCAGCACTACTCTCAAGAATTGCATTCGCAAAATACTGCTAACCATACGATTAATCAGCTAATTTCCCAC
GGTAACTCTCCAACTCCGTTGGCATTTACTCCTACTTCAGTTTTAAGAAAAATGACAGCCGATAAGGATA
CGCAATCACCAAGCACTTATTGTCAGAACCCACAATATCATGTACACCAACAAAATGCCAAGCAAGTCGG
TACTCGTGAGAACGTACTTGAGCCACAGCTGACCGCAACAATGGCTGTACAGCCCCGAATGATATTAGGC
GGTGGAAACTTTGCCATTGGCCAAAACAATCAACATTTGTCTCCCAACATGTCACAAAGTCGTAATCAAC
AAGTGTTAAAGTGGACTTCTGGCAATATGCAAATGGTCCACGGAAAAACATTTGGCCGACCTATTCTGAA
AGGAGGTCTTAATTCAATGCCGCATTCCAATTCTGCACTTCCTTTTACTGCCCATAAAATTGAAATGCAA
CCCATTCATCAACCACATCTACAGCAGCAGCAACATAGATTTAAAGCAGTTCAATCTGTGGAATCAAATC
TGAATACCGAAAGTGTTCACCAAAACATTACATCTCCTGTTGGATGGCACCAACTTTACATGCAACATCA
GCAACAACATCATCACACACGACAGCAGCTTAGTCAAAGAGTGATTTATGGAGAAATGCACCGTCAATCA
AATCCACAAATGTCTCCGCCAGTCCCAGGTTTTTCTGACAGCTCCGATTCCGGTAATGTGATCAAAGCAA
ACAGCCTCACATCTCCTAGCTACCAGAGAGATGAGAGGATTTCATCACCAACCAATCAATTGGCGCAATG
GTTTTCCCCTGAGCTTCTTGCAAAAGCCTCTGCTGGAAAACTGCCACTTTTAAATGTGAACCAAGCACTC
AGTTTGGAAGAATTTGAACGAAGCATTCAACATTCCTCAGGCGTCGTGCATAACTAAGGCGGCCGCTCGA
GTCTAGAGGGCCCGCGGTTCGAAGGTAAGCCTATCCCTAACCCTCTCCTCGGTCTCGATTCTACGCGTAC
CGGTCATCATCACCATCACCATTGAGTTTAAACCCGCTGATCAGCCTCGACTGTGCCTTCTAAGGCCTGA
GCTCGCTGATCAGCCTCGATCGAGGATCCAGACATGATAAGATACATTGATGAGTTTGGACAAACCACAA
CTAGAATGCAGTGAAAAAAATGCTTTATTTGTGAAATTTGTGATGCTATTGCTTTATTTGTAACCATTAT
AAGCTGCAATAAACAAGTTAACAACAACAATTGCATTCATTTTATGTTTCAGGTTCAGGGGGAGGTGTGG
GAGGTTTTTTAAAGCAAGTAAAACCTCTACAAATGTGGTATGGCTGATTATGATCAGTCGACCGATGCCC
TTGAGAGCCTTCAACCCAGTCAGCTCCTTCCGGTGGGCGCGGGGCATGACTATCGTCGCCGCACTTATGA
CTGTCTTCTTTATCATGCAACTCGTAGGACAGGTGCCGGCAGCGCTCTGGGTCATTTTCGGCGAGGACCG
CTTTCGCTGGAGCGCGACGATGATCGGCCTGTCGCTTGCGGTATTCGGAATCTTGCACGCCCTCGCTCAA
GCCTTCGTCACTGGTCCCGCCACCAAACGTTTCGGCGAGAAGCAGGCCATTATCGCCGGCATGGCGGCCG
ACGCGCTGGGCTACGTCTTGCTGGCGTTCGCGACGCGAGGCTGGATGGCCTTCCCCATTATGATTCTTCT
CGCTTCCGGCGGCATCGGGATGCCCGCGTTGCAGGCCATGCTGTCCAGGCAGGTAGATGACGACCATCAG
GGACAGCTTCAAGGATCGCTCGCGGCTCTTACCAGCCAGCAAAAGGCCAGGAACCGTAAAAAGGCCGCGT
TGCTGGCGTTTTTCCATAGGCTCCGCCCCCCTGACGAGCATCACAAAAATCGACGCTCAAGTCAGAGGTG
GCGAAACCCGACAGGACTATAAAGATACCAGGCGTTTCCCCCTGGAAGCTCCCTCGTGCGCTCTCCTGTT
CCGACCCTGCCGCTTACCGGATACCTGTCCGCCTTTCTCCCTTCGGGAAGCGTGGCGCTTTCTCAATGCT
CACGCTGTAGGTATCTCAGTTCGGTGTAGGTCGTTCGCTCCAAGCTGGGCTGTGTGCACGAACCCCCCGT
TCAGCCCGACCGCTGCGCCTTATCCGGTAACTATCGTCTTGAGTCCAACCCGGTAAGACACGACTTATCG
CCACTGGCAGCAGCCACTGGTAACAGGATTAGCAGAGCGAGGTATGTAGGCGGTGCTACAGAGTTCTTGA
AGTGGTGGCCTAACTACGGCTACACTAGAAGGACAGTATTTGGTATCTGCGCTCTGCTGAAGCCAGTTAC
CTTCGGAAAAAGAGTTGGTAGCTCTTGATCCGGCAAACAAACCACCGCTGGTAGCGGTGGTTTTTTTGTT
TGCAAGCAGCAGATTACGCGCAGAAAAAAAGGATCTCAAGAAGATCCTTTGATCTTTTCTACGGGGTCTG
ACGCTCAGTGGAACGAAAACTCACGTTAAGGGATTTTGGTCATGAGATTATCAAAAAGGATCTTCACCTA
GATCCTTTTAAATTAAAAATGAAGTTTTAAATCAATCTAAAGTATATATGAGTAAACTTGGTCTGACAGT
TACCAATGCTTAATCAGTGAGGCACCTATCTCAGCGATCTGTCTATTTCGTTCATCCATAGTTGCCTGAC
TCCCCGTCGTGTAGATAACTACGATACGGGAGGGCTTACCATCTGGCCCCAGTGCTGCAATGATACCGCG
AGACCCACGCTCACCGGCTCCAGATTTATCAGCAATAAACCAGCCAGCCGGAAGGGCCGAGCGCAGAAGT
GGTCCTGCAACTTTATCCGCCTCCATCCAGTCTATTAATTGTTGCCGGGAAGCTAGAGTAAGTAGTTCGC
CAGTTAATAGTTTGCGCAACGTTGTTGCCATTGCTGCAGGCATCGTGGTGTCACGCTCGTCGTTTGGTAT
GGCTTCATTCAGCTCCGGTTCCCAACGATCAAGGCGAGTTACATGATCCCCCATGTTGTGCAAAAAAGCG
GTTAGCTCCTTCGGTCCTCCGATCGTTGTCAGAAGTAAGTTGGCCGCAGTGTTATCACTCATGGTTATGG
CAGCACTGCATAATTCTCTTACTGTCATGCCATCCGTAAGATGCTTTTCTGTGACTGGTGAGTACTCAAC
CAAGTCATTCTGAGAATAGTGTATGCGGCGACCGAGTTGCTCTTGCCCGGCGTCAACACGGGATAATACC
GCGCCACATAGCAGAACTTTAAAAGTGCTCATCATTGGAAAACGTTCTTCGGGGCGAAAACTCTCAAGGA
TCTTACCGCTGTTGAGATCCAGTTCGATGTAACCCACTCGTGCACCCAACTGATCTTCAGCATCTTTTAC
TTTCACCAGCGTTTCTGGGTGAGCAAAAACAGGAAGGCAAAATGCCGCAAAAAAGGGAATAAGGGCGACA
CGGAAATGTTGAATACTCATACTCTTCCTTTTTCAATATTATTGAAGCATTTATCAGGGTTATTGTCTCA
TGAGCGGATACATATTTGAATGTATTTAGAAAAATAAACAAATAGGGGTTCCGCGCACATTTCCCCGAAA
AGTGCCACCTGACGTCTAAGAAACCATTATTATCATGACATTAACCTATAAAAATAGGCGTATCACGAGG
CCCTTTCGT
